>Addgene plasmid #153068 | pGL3-Enhancer-ZC3H12D_PromoterMUT | addgene full sequence | sequence record 304889 | Addgene NGS Result
AACATACGCTCTCCATCAAAACAAAACGAAACAAAACAAACTAGCAAAATAGGCTGTCCCCAGTGCAAGT
GCAGGTGCCAGAACATTTCTCTATCGATAGGTACCGAGCTCTTACGCGTGCTAGCCTGATCATCTTCTCA
GCTGGAGGCAGGAGAACTTCTGTTCCAAGTTCCCACTTGGAACAGGGGTTCTCCCCCTTGGACTCTGAAT
GCTGTTCTCCTCATGGAGCCTCTCCTGGCTTTGCTGTGCAGCCAATCCCAGCCGTCCTCACGGAGACTTG
CTGCCCTCACGGAGGGTTTGTTTTGGATCCGGTTGCTGACTTTGATTCGGTGACTCATGCTGAGGTGCAA
ACTTTAAGTCCCCCCCGCCCCTTTAATTGCTTTCTTCCTTTCCTTTTTTTTTTTTCTTAAAAAAAAAAAA
ACCAAAAAAACCCAAAGCATAACTACTTTTGCAGCTGAATTCGACTGTGGCGTGCAGGAAGTGGAGCATT
GGCATGAAGTGGCTCCTAGTGGCTGCTTGGCGCACGCCAGCTGCCCTCCTCTGACTCCAGTGGGATATCG
GGGCCTGGCCTCACTGACGGGAGAACATTGGCGTGAAGGCTGCTGGCGACTGGGCCAGCATTCATTGTGA
AGACCGGAGGGACACACCCTGCTGGTGAGTGCATGTCCCCTGGCTGTCAGTCAGTGTGGCCAACACCACG
CAGACTTGAGTCCAGGGGTGGAGGAGAGAGACTGGAACCCCGGGGCAGAGGCAGGAGGAGCTCGAGATCT
GGATCTAAGTAAGCTTGGCATTCCGGTACTGTTGGTAAAGCCACCATGGAAGACGCCAAAAACATAAAGA
AAGGCCCGGCGCCATTCTATCCGCTGGAAGATGGAACCGCTGGAGAGCAACTGCATAAGGCTATGAAGAG
ATACGCCCTGGTTCCTGGAACAATTGCTTTTACAGATGCACATATCGAGGTGGACATCACTTACGCTGAG
TACTTCGAAATGTCCGTTCGGTTGGCAGAAGCTATGAAACGATATGGGCTGAATACAAATCACAGAATCG
TCGTATGCAGTGAAAACTCTCTTCAATTCTTTATGCCGGTGTTGGGCGCGTTATTTATCGGAGTTGCAGT
TGCGCCCGCGAACGACATTTATAATGAACGTGAATTGCTCAACAGTATGGGCATTTCGCAGCCTACCGTG
GTGTTCGTTTCCAAAAAGGGGTTGCAAAAAATTTTGAACGTGCAAAAAAAGCTCCCAATCATCCAAAAAA
TTATTATCATGGATTCTAAAACGGATTACCAGGGATTTCAGTCGATGTACACGTTCGTCACATCTCATCT
ACCTCCCGGTTTTAATGAATACGATTTTGTGCCAGAGTCCTTCGATAGGGACAAGACAATTGCACTGATC
ATGAACTCCTCTGGATCTACTGGTCTGCCTAAAGGTGTCGCTCTGCCTCATAGAACTGCCTGCGTGAGAT
TCTCGCATGCCAGAGATCCTATTTTTGGCAATCAAATCATTCCGGATACTGCGATTTTAAGTGTTGTTCC
ATTCCATCACGGTTTTGGAATGTTTACTACACTCGGATATTTGATATGTGGATTTCGAGTCGTCTTAATG
TATAGATTTGAAGAAGAGCTGTTTCTGAGGAGCCTTCAGGATTACAAGATTCAAAGTGCGCTGCTGGTGC
CAACCCTATTCTCCTTCTTCGCCAAAAGCACTCTGATTGACAAATACGATTTATCTAATTTACACGAAAT
TGCTTCTGGTGGCGCTCCCCTCTCTAAGGAAGTCGGGGAAGCGGTTGCCAAGAGGTTCCATCTGCCAGGT
ATCAGGCAAGGATATGGGCTCACTGAGACTACATCAGCTATTCTGATTACACCCGAGGGGGATGATAAAC
CGGGCGCGGTCGGTAAAGTTGTTCCATTTTTTGAAGCGAAGGTTGTGGATCTGGATACCGGGAAAACGCT
GGGCGTTAATCAAAGAGGCGAACTGTGTGTGAGAGGTCCTATGATTATGTCCGGTTATGTAAACAATCCG
GAAGCGACCAACGCCTTGATTGACAAGGATGGATGGCTACATTCTGGAGACATAGCTTACTGGGACGAAG
ACGAACACTTCTTCATCGTTGACCGCCTGAAGTCTCTGATTAAGTACAAAGGCTATCAGGTGGCTCCCGC
TGAATTGGAATCCATCTTGCTCCAACACCCCAACATCTTCGACGCAGGTGTCGCAGGTCTTCCCGACGAT
GACGCCGGTGAACTTCCCGCCGCCGTTGTTGTTTTGGAGCACGGAAAGACGATGACGGAAAAAGAGATCG
TGGATTACGTCGCCAGTCAAGTAACAACCGCGAAAAAGTTGCGCGGAGGAGTTGTGTTTGTGGACGAAGT
ACCGAAAGGTCTTACCGGAAAACTCGACGCAAGAAAAATCAGAGAGATCCTCATAAAGGCCAAGAAGGGC
GGAAAGATCGCCGTGTAATTCTAGAGTCGGGGCGGCCGGCCGCTTCGAGCAGACATGATAAGATACATTG
ATGAGTTTGGACAAACCACAACTAGAATGCAGTGAAAAAAATGCTTTATTTGTGAAATTTGTGATGCTAT
TGCTTTATTTGTAACCATTATAAGCTGCAATAAACAAGTTAACAACAACAATTGCATTCATTTTATGTTT
CAGGTTCAGGGGGAGGTGTGGGAGGTTTTTTAAAGCAAGTAAAACCTCTACAAATGTGGTAAAATCGATA
AGGATCTGAACGATGGAGCGGAGAATGGGCGGAACTGGGCGGAGTTAGGGGCGGGATGGGCGGAGTTAGG
GGCGGGACTATGGTTGCTGACTAATTGAGATGCATGCTTTGCATACTTCTGCCTGCTGGGGAGCCTGGGG
ACTTTCCACACCTGGTTGCTGACTAATTGAGATGCATGCTTTGCATACTTCTGCCTGCTGGGGAGCCTGG
GGACTTTCCACACCCTAACTGACACACATTCCACAGCGGATCCGTCGACCGATGCCCTTGAGAGCCTTCA
ACCCAGTCAGCTCCTTCCGGTGGGCGCGGGGCATGACTATCGTCGCCGCACTTATGACTGTCTTCTTTAT
CATGCAACTCGTAGGACAGGTGCCGGCAGCGCTCTTCCGCTTCCTCGCTCACTGACTCGCTGCGCTCGGT
CGTTCGGCTGCGGCGAGCGGTATCAGCTCACTCAAAGGCGGTAATACGGTTATCCACAGAATCAGGGGAT
AACGCAGGAAAGAACATGTGAGCAAAAGGCCAGCAAAAGGCCAGGAACCGTAAAAAGGCCGCGTTGCTGG
CGTTTTTCCATAGGCTCCGCCCCCCTGACGAGCATCACAAAAATCGACGCTCAAGTCAGAGGTGGCGAAA
CCCGACAGGACTATAAAGATACCAGGCGTTTCCCCCTGGAAGCTCCCTCGTGCGCTCTCCTGTTCCGACC
CTGCCGCTTACCGGATACCTGTCCGCCTTTCTCCCTTCGGGAAGCGTGGCGCTTTCTCATAGCTCACGCT
GTAGGTATCTCAGTTCGGTGTAGGTCGTTCGCTCCAAGCTGGGCTGTGTGCACGAACCCCCCGTTCAGCC
CGACCGCTGCGCCTTATCCGGTAACTATCGTCTTGAGTCCAACCCGGTAAGACACGACTTATCGCCACTG
GCAGCAGCCACTGGTAACAGGATTAGCAGAGCGAGGTATGTAGGCGGTGCTACAGAGTTCTTGAAGTGGT
GGCCTAACTACGGCTACACTAGAAGAACAGTATTTGGTATCTGCGCTCTGCTGAAGCCAGTTACCTTCGG
AAAAAGAGTTGGTAGCTCTTGATCCGGCAAACAAACCACCGCTGGTAGCGGTGGTTTTTTTGTTTGCAAG
CAGCAGATTACGCGCAGAAAAAAAGGATCTCAAGAAGATCCTTTGATCTTTTCTACGGGGTCTGACGCTC
AGTGGAACGAAAACTCACGTTAAGGGATTTTGGTCATGAGATTATCAAAAAGGATCTTCACCTAGATCCT
TTTAAATTAAAAATGAAGTTTTAAATCAATCTAAAGTATATATGAGTAAACTTGGTCTGACAGTTACCAA
TGCTTAATCAGTGAGGCACCTATCTCAGCGATCTGTCTATTTCGTTCATCCATAGTTGCCTGACTCCCCG
TCGTGTAGATAACTACGATACGGGAGGGCTTACCATCTGGCCCCAGTGCTGCAATGATACCGCGAGACCC
ACGCTCACCGGCTCCAGATTTATCAGCAATAAACCAGCCAGCCGGAAGGGCCGAGCGCAGAAGTGGTCCT
GCAACTTTATCCGCCTCCATCCAGTCTATTAATTGTTGCCGGGAAGCTAGAGTAAGTAGTTCGCCAGTTA
ATAGTTTGCGCAACGTTGTTGCCATTGCTACAGGCATCGTGGTGTCACGCTCGTCGTTTGGTATGGCTTC
ATTCAGCTCCGGTTCCCAACGATCAAGGCGAGTTACATGATCCCCCATGTTGTGCAAAAAAGCGGTTAGC
TCCTTCGGTCCTCCGATCGTTGTCAGAAGTAAGTTGGCCGCAGTGTTATCACTCATGGTTATGGCAGCAC
TGCATAATTCTCTTACTGTCATGCCATCCGTAAGATGCTTTTCTGTGACTGGTGAGTACTCAACCAAGTC
ATTCTGAGAATAGTGTATGCGGCGACCGAGTTGCTCTTGCCCGGCGTCAATACGGGATAATACCGCGCCA
CATAGCAGAACTTTAAAAGTGCTCATCATTGGAAAACGTTCTTCGGGGCGAAAACTCTCAAGGATCTTAC
CGCTGTTGAGATCCAGTTCGATGTAACCCACTCGTGCACCCAACTGATCTTCAGCATCTTTTACTTTCAC
CAGCGTTTCTGGGTGAGCAAAAACAGGAAGGCAAAATGCCGCAAAAAAGGGAATAAGGGCGACACGGAAA
TGTTGAATACTCATACTCTTCCTTTTTCAATATTATTGAAGCATTTATCAGGGTTATTGTCTCATGAGCG
GATACATATTTGAATGTATTTAGAAAAATAAACAAATAGGGGTTCCGCGCACATTTCCCCGAAAAGTGCC
ACCTG
[124 nt withheld, positions 5046-5169]
C
[91 nt withheld, positions 5171-5261]
A
[49 nt withheld, positions 5263-5311]
CCTTTGACGTTGGAGTCCACGTTCTTT
[37 nt withheld, positions 5339-5375]
ACCCTATCTCGGTCTATTCTTTTGATTTATAAGGGATTTTGCCGATTTCGGCCTATTGGTTAAAAAATGA
GCTGATTTAACAAAAATTTAACGCGAATTTTAACAAAATATTAACGCTTACAATTTGCCATTCGCCATTC
AGGCTGCGCAACTGTTGGGAAGGGCGATCGGTGCGGGCCTCTTCGCTATTACGCCAGCCCAAGCTACCAT
GATAAGTAAGTAATATTAAGGTACGGGAGGTACTTGGAGCGGCCGCAATAAAATATCTTTATTTTCATTA
CATCTGTGTGTTGGTTTTTTGTGTGAATCGATAGTACT
Features (pLannotate 1.2.2; 12 found; start..end, strand, type, name):
      1..92      +  misc_feature   pause site: RNA polymerase II transcriptional pause signal from the human α2 globin gene
    816..2468    +  CDS            luciferase: firefly luciferase; luc+; enhanced luc+ version of the luciferase gene
   2509..2630    -  polyA_signal   SV40 poly(A) signal: SV40 polyadenylation signal
   2653..2721    -  CDS            large T antigen (fragment): large T antigen from SV40 (simian virus 40)
   2743..2977    -  promoter       SV40 promoter (fragment): SV40 enhancer and early promoter
   2983..3115    +  CDS            TcR (fragment): tetracycline efflux protein; tet; confers resistance to tetracycline
   3295..3883    -  rep_origin     ori: high-copy-number ColE1/pMB1/pBR322/pUC origin of replication
   4054..4914    -  CDS            AmpR: β-lactamase; bla; confers resistance to ampicillin, carbenicillin, and related antibiotics
   4915..5019    -  promoter       AmpR promoter: bla
   5046..5474    +  rep_origin     f1 ori (sequence partly withheld): f1 bacteriophage origin of replication; arrow indicates direction of (+) strand synthesis
   5506..5573    -  CDS            lacZα (fragment): LacZα fragment of β-galactosidase; lacZ fragment
   5632..5680    +  polyA_signal   poly(A) signal: synthetic polyadenylation signal
