[The description below was written by a language model from this plasmid's Addgene catalogue record and pLannotate feature annotations shown in this document.]
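Description:
pGL3-Enhancer-ZC3H12D_PromoterMUT is a firefly luciferase reporter plasmid built on the Promega pGL3-Enhancer backbone for transient transfection of mammalian cells. It is maintained in E. coli as a high-copy plasmid through a ColE1/pUC-type origin and is selected with ampicillin via the β-lactamase gene and its native promoter; an f1 origin is also present. The total size is about 5.7 kb.

The backbone carries no promoter of its own in front of the reporter. Instead, a 635 bp fragment of the human ZC3H12D promoter region was cloned between NheI and XhoI, both sites retained, directly upstream of the luc+ coding sequence, so that luciferase output reflects the activity of this fragment. The insert itself is not annotated in the feature table, but it falls in the unannotated gap between the upstream pause site and the luciferase CDS. In this mutant version, three BHLHE40 binding sites at insert positions 185, 337 and 436 were disrupted by mutagenesis that introduced new BamHI, EcoRI and EcoRV sites, which also serve as diagnostic markers. The depositor notes several polymorphisms relative to the hg38 reference that do not affect function.

A synthetic poly(A) signal and a transcriptional pause site sit upstream of the insert to limit read-through from the backbone, and an SV40 poly(A) signal terminates the luciferase transcript. The SV40 promoter fragment annotated downstream corresponds to the SV40 enhancer characteristic of this backbone, which boosts transcription from weak test promoters. The short large T antigen, TcR and lacZα fragments appear to be backbone remnants. The construct is suited to testing how loss of BHLHE40 binding alters ZC3H12D promoter activity, presumably compared with an unmutated counterpart.
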