Addgene plasmid #153068: pGL3-Enhancer-ZC3H12D_PromoterMUT
Purpose: ZC3H12D promoter region carrying mutations in BHLHE40 binding sites, cloned upstream of luciferase reporter
Depositing lab: Silvia Monticelli. Depositing organization: Institute for Research in Biomedicine, Switzerland. Publication: A molecular network regulating the proinflammatory phenotype of human memory T lymphocytes. Emming S, Bianchi N, Polletti S, Balestrieri C, Leoni C, Montagner S, Chirichella M, Delaleu N, Natoli G, Monticelli S. Nat Immunol. 2020 Apr;21(4):388-399. doi: 10.1038/s41590-020-0622-8. Epub 2020 Mar 16. PubMed 32205878.
Backbone
  Vector backbone: pGL3-Enhancer
  Backbone manufacturer: Promega
  Backbone size w/o insert (bp): 5059
  Total vector size (bp): 5694
  Vector type: Mammalian Expression, Luciferase
Growth in bacteria
  Bacterial resistance: Ampicillin, 100 μg/mL
  Growth temperature: 37°C
  Growth strain: DH5alpha
  Copy number: High Copy
Gene/Insert
  Gene/Insert name: ZC3H12D promoter region mutated in BHLHE40 binding sites
  Species: H. sapiens (human)
  Insert size (bp): 635
  Mutation: Mutagenesis to disrupt 3 BHLHE40 binding sites. New BamHI, EcoRI and EcoRV restriction sites were inserted by mutagenesis disrupting binding sites at position 185, 337 and 436 of the insert.
  Entrez Gene: ZC3H12D (a.k.a. C6orf95, MCPIP4, TFL, dJ281H8.1, p34)
  Promoter: None
  Cloning method: Restriction Enzyme; 5′ cloning site NheI (not destroyed); 3′ cloning site XhoI (not destroyed)
  Sequencing primers: 5′ Unavailable; 3′ CTTTATGTTTTTGGCGTCTTCC
Terms and licenses: Academic/Nonprofit Terms; Industry Terms: Not Available to Industry
Depositor comments: There exist several polymorphisms in the promoter region that do not functionally impact the plasmid. They represent discrepancies compared to the human reference genome (hg38).
How to cite: pGL3-Enhancer-ZC3H12D_PromoterMUT was a gift from Silvia Monticelli (Addgene plasmid # 153068 ; http://n2t.net/addgene:153068 ; RRID:Addgene_153068)
